Addgene plasmid #115670: pKEW336-MBP-TEV-MbCas12a-33362
Purpose: Expresses MbCas12 (from M. bovoculi 33362) in bacteria via T7 RNAP, for purification
Depositing lab: Jennifer Doudna. Depositing organization: University of California, Berkeley. Publication: Systematic discovery of natural CRISPR-Cas12a inhibitors. Watters KE, Fellmann C, Bai HB, Ren SM, Doudna JA. Science. 2018 Oct 12;362(6411):236-239. doi: 10.1126/science.aau5138. Epub 2018 Sep 6. PubMed 30190307.
Backbone
  Vector backbone: 2CT
  Backbone manufacturer: UC Berkeley
  Backbone size w/o insert (bp): 6000
  Total vector size (bp): 9756
  Vector type: Bacterial Expression, CRISPR
Growth in bacteria
  Bacterial resistance: Ampicillin, 100 μg/mL
  Growth temperature: 37°C
  Growth strain: DH5alpha
  Copy number: High Copy
Gene/Insert
  Gene/Insert name: MbCas12a (alt name: MbCpf1)
  Species: Moraxella bovoculi
  Insert size (bp): 3786
  GenBank ID: WP_046695838.1
  Promoter: T7 RNAP
  Tag / fusion protein: MBP-TEV (N terminal on insert)
  Cloning method: Gibson Cloning
  Sequencing primers: 5′ CGCAGACTAATTCGAGCTCGAAC; 3′ GCTAGTTATTGCTCAGCGG
Terms and licenses: Academic/Nonprofit Terms; Industry Terms: Not Available to Industry
How to cite: pKEW336-MBP-TEV-MbCas12a-33362 was a gift from Jennifer Doudna (Addgene plasmid # 115670 ; http://n2t.net/addgene:115670 ; RRID:Addgene_115670)
