[The description below was written by a language model from this plasmid's Addgene catalogue record and pLannotate feature annotations shown in this document.]
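Description:
pKEW336-MBP-TEV-MbCas12a-33362 is a bacterial expression plasmid of about 9.75 kb, built on the 2CT backbone, for producing the Cas12a (Cpf1) nuclease of Moraxella bovoculi strain 33362 for purification. The backbone is pBR322/pET-like. It carries a ColE1/pMB1-type origin together with the bom mobility region and the rop gene, an ampicillin resistance cassette (β-lactamase under its own promoter), and non-functional remnants of the tetracycline resistance gene and its promoter. The catalogue lists the plasmid as high copy, although rop is normally associated with reduced copy number.

The expression cassette is driven by a T7 promoter followed by the phage T7 gene 10 ribosome binding site, so it requires a host that supplies T7 RNA polymerase. The reading frame begins with a 10xHis affinity tag, continues through a cytosolic maltose binding protein that lacks its signal sequence, and then reaches a TEV protease recognition site. The roughly 3.8 kb MbCas12a coding sequence, inserted by Gibson assembly, comes next. The annotation software did not label this gene, but it corresponds to the unannotated span between the TEV site and the T7 terminator. A short match to a T7 gene 10B-derived sequence just upstream of the terminator is probably vector-derived rather than a functional tag. The His tag allows affinity capture, MBP generally aids solubility, and TEV cleavage can remove both from the nuclease.

The depositor and sequencing-verified records differ by only three nucleotides in length and show the same features in different circular registers. The associated work concerned the discovery of natural Cas12a inhibitors.
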