Features (pLannotate 1.2.2; 16 found; start..end, strand, type, name):
    147..175     -  promoter       tet promoter: E. coli promoter for tetracycline efflux protein gene
    288..392     +  promoter       AmpR promoter: bla
    393..1253    +  CDS            AmpR: β-lactamase; bla; confers resistance to ampicillin, carbenicillin, and related antibiotics
   1424..2012    +  rep_origin     ori: high-copy-number ColE1/pMB1/pBR322/pUC origin of replication
   2198..2340    -  misc_feature   bom: basis of mobility region from pBR322
   2442..2633    -  CDS            rop: Rop protein, which maintains plasmids at low copy number; rop
   2650..3030    +  CDS            YPB1_ECOLX: Protein predicted: Swiss-Prot protein existence level 4. From Escherichia coli.
   3272..4172    -  CDS            TcR (fragment): tetracycline efflux protein; tet; confers resistance to tetracycline
   4194..4212    +  promoter       T7 promoter: promoter for bacteriophage T7 RNA polymerase
   4301..4323    +  RBS            RBS: efficient ribosome binding site from bacteriophage T7 gene 10 (Olins and Rangwala, 1989)
   4343..4372    +  CDS            10xHis: 10xHis affinity tag
   4382..5482    +  CDS            MBP: maltose binding protein from E. coli; malE (mutated); This version of the gene does not encode a signal sequence, so MBP will remain in the cytosol.
   5537..5553    +  CDS            TEV site (fragment): tobacco etch virus (TEV) protease recognition and cleavage site
   9433..9482    +  CDS            SET1 (fragment): solubility-enhancement tag derived from T7 phage gene 10B
   9490..9537    +  terminator     T7 terminator: transcription terminator for bacteriophage T7 RNA polymerase
   9563..99      -  CDS            TcR (fragment) (across the origin): tetracycline efflux protein; tet; confers resistance to tetracycline
>Addgene plasmid #115670 | pKEW336-MBP-TEV-MbCas12a-33362 | depositor full sequence | sequence record 218337 | pKEW336-MBP-TEV-MbCas12a-33362 sequence 9756 bps
CCGCAAGAGGCCCGGCAGTACCGGCATAACCAAGCCTATGCCTACAGCATCCAGGGTGACGGTGCCGAGG
ATGACGATGAGCGCATTGTTAGATTTCATACACGGTGCCTGACTGCGTTAGCAATTTAACTGTGATAAAC
TACCGCATTAAAGCTTATCGATGATAAGCTGTCAAACATGAGAATTCTTGAAGACGAAAGGGCCTCGTGA
TACGCCTATTTTTATAGGTTAATGTCATGATAATAATGGTTTCTTAGACGTCAGGTGGCACTTTTCGGGG
AAATGTGCGCGGAACCCCTATTTGTTTATTTTTCTAAATACATTCAAATATGTATCCGCTCATGAGACAA
TAACCCTGATAAATGCTTCAATAACATTGAAAAAGGAAGAGTATGAGTATTCAACATTTCCGTGTCGCCC
TTATTCCCTTTTTTGCGGCATTTTGCCTTCCTGTTTTTGCTCACCCAGAAACGCTGGTGAAAGTAAAAGA
TGCTGAAGATCAGTTGGGTGCACGAGTGGGTTACATCGAACTGGATCTCAACAGCGGTAAGATCCTTGAG
AGTTTTCGCCCCGAAGAACGTTTTCCAATGATGAGCACTTTTAAAGTTCTGCTATGTGGCGCGGTATTAT
CCCGTGTTGACGCCGGGCAAGAGCAACTCGGTCGCCGCATACACTATTCTCAGAATGACTTGGTTGAGTA
CTCACCAGTCACAGAAAAGCATCTTACGGATGGCATGACAGTAAGAGAATTATGCAGTGCTGCCATAACC
ATGAGTGATAACACTGCGGCCAACTTACTTCTGACAACGATCGGAGGACCGAAGGAGCTAACCGCTTTTT
TGCACAACATGGGGGATCATGTAACTCGCCTTGATCGTTGGGAACCGGAGCTGAATGAAGCCATACCAAA
CGACGAGCGTGACACCACGATGCCTGCAGCAATGGCAACAACGTTGCGCAAACTATTAACTGGCGAACTA
CTTACTCTAGCTTCCCGGCAACAATTAATAGACTGGATGGAGGCGGATAAAGTTGCAGGACCACTTCTGC
GCTCGGCCCTTCCGGCTGGCTGGTTTATTGCTGATAAATCTGGAGCCGGTGAGCGTGGGTCTCGCGGTAT
CATTGCAGCACTGGGGCCAGATGGTAAGCCCTCCCGTATCGTAGTTATCTACACGACGGGGAGTCAGGCA
ACTATGGATGAACGAAATAGACAGATCGCTGAGATAGGTGCCTCACTGATTAAGCATTGGTAACTGTCAG
ACCAAGTTTACTCATATATACTTTAGATTGATTTAAAACTTCATTTTTAATTTAAAAGGATCTAGGTGAA
GATCCTTTTTGATAATCTCATGACCAAAATCCCTTAACGTGAGTTTTCGTTCCACTGAGCGTCAGACCCC
GTAGAAAAGATCAAAGGATCTTCTTGAGATCCTTTTTTTCTGCGCGTAATCTGCTGCTTGCAAACAAAAA
AACCACCGCTACCAGCGGTGGTTTGTTTGCCGGATCAAGAGCTACCAACTCTTTTTCCGAAGGTAACTGG
CTTCAGCAGAGCGCAGATACCAAATACTGTCCTTCTAGTGTAGCCGTAGTTAGGCCACCACTTCAAGAAC
TCTGTAGCACCGCCTACATACCTCGCTCTGCTAATCCTGTTACCAGTGGCTGCTGCCAGTGGCGATAAGT
CGTGTCTTACCGGGTTGGACTCAAGACGATAGTTACCGGATAAGGCGCAGCGGTCGGGCTGAACGGGGGG
TTCGTGCACACAGCCCAGCTTGGAGCGAACGACCTACACCGAACTGAGATACCTACAGCGTGAGCTATGA
GAAAGCGCCACGCTTCCCGAAGGGAGAAAGGCGGACAGGTATCCGGTAAGCGGCAGGGTCGGAACAGGAG
AGCGCACGAGGGAGCTTCCAGGGGGAAACGCCTGGTATCTTTATAGTCCTGTCGGGTTTCGCCACCTCTG
ACTTGAGCGTCGATTTTTGTGATGCTCGTCAGGGGGGCGGAGCCTATGGAAAAACGCCAGCAACGCGGCC
TTTTTACGGTTCCTGGCCTTTTGCTGGCCTTTTGCTCACATGTTCTTTCCTGCGTTATCCCCTGATTCTG
TGGATAACCGTATTACCGCCTTTGAGTGAGCTGATACCGCTCGCCGCAGCCGAACGACCGAGCGCAGCGA
GTCAGTGAGCGAGGAAGCGGAAGAGCGCCTGATGCGGTATTTTCTCCTTACGCATCTGTGCGGTATTTCA
CACCGCATATATGGTGCACTCTCAGTACAATCTGCTCTGATGCCGCATAGTTAAGCCAGTATACACTCCG
CTATCGCTACGTGACTGGGTCATGGCTGCGCCCCGACACCCGCCAACACCCGCTGACGCGCCCTGACGGG
CTTGTCTGCTCCCGGCATCCGCTTACAGACAAGCTGTGACCGTCTCCGGGAGCTGCATGTGTCAGAGGTT
TTCACCGTCATCACCGAAACGCGCGAGGCAGCTGCGGTAAAGCTCATCAGCGTGGTCGTGAAGCGATTCA
CAGATGTCTGCCTGTTCATCCGCGTCCAGCTCGTTGAGTTTCTCCAGAAGCGTTAATGTCTGGCTTCTGA
TAAAGCGGGCCATGTTAAGGGCGGTTTTTTCCTGTTTGGTCACTGATGCCTCCGTGTAAGGGGGATTTCT
GTTCATGGGGGTAATGATACCGATGAAACGAGAGAGGATGCTCACGATACGGGTTACTGATGATGAACAT
GCCCGGTTACTGGAACGTTGTGAGGGTAAACAACTGGCGGTATGGATGCGGCGGGACCAGAGAAAAATCA
CTCAGGGTCAATGCCAGCGCTTCGTTAATACAGATGTAGGTGTTCCACAGGGTAGCCAGCAGCATCCTGC
GATGCAGATCCGGAACATAATGGTGCAGGGCGCTGACTTCCGCGTTTCCAGACTTTACGAAACACGGAAA
CCGAAGACCATTCATGTTGTTGCTCAGGTCGCAGACGTTTTGCAGCAGCAGTCGCTTCACGTTCGCTCGC
GTATCGGTGATTCATTCTGCTAACCAGTAAGGCAACCCCGCCAGCCTAGCCGGGTCCTCAACGACAGGAG
CACGATCATGCGCACCCGTGGCCAGGACCCAACGCTGCCCGAGATGCGCCGCGTGCGGCTGCTGGAGATG
GCGGACGCGATGGATATGTTCTGCCAAGGGTTGGTTTGCGCATTCACAGTTCTCCGCAAGAATTGATTGG
CTCCAATTCTTGGAGTGGTGAATCCGTTAGCGAGGTGCCGCCGGCTTCCATTCAGGTCGAGGTGGCCCGG
CTCCATGCACCGCGACGCAACGCGGGGAGGCAGACAAGGTATAGGGCGGCGCCTACAATCCATGCCAACC
CGTTCCATGTGCTCGCCGAGGCGGCATAAATCGCCGTGACGATCAGCGGTCCAGTGATCGAAGTTAGGCT
GGTAAGAGCCGCGAGCGATCCTTGAAGCTGTCCCTGATGGTCGTCATCTACCTGCCTGGACAGCATGGCC
TGCAACGCGGGCATCCCGATGCCGCCGGAAGCGAGAAGAATCATAATGGGGAAGGCCATCCAGCCTCGCG
TCGCGAACGCCAGCAAGACGTAGCCCAGCGCGTCGGCCGCCATGCCGGCGATAATGGCCTGCTTCTCGCC
GAAACGTTTGGTGGCGGGACCAGTGACGAAGGCTTGAGCGAGGGCGTGCAAGATTCCGAATACCGCAAGC
GACAGGCCGATCATCGTCGCGCTCCAGCGAAAGCGGTCCTCGCCGAAAATGACCCAGAGCGCTGCCGGCA
CCTGTCCTACGAGTTGCATGATAAAGAAGACAGTCATAAGTGCGGCGACGATAGTCATGCCCCGCGCCCA
CCGGAAGGAGCTGACTGGGTTGAAGGCTCTCAAGGGCATCGGTCGACGCTCTCCCTTATGCGACTCCTGC
ATTAGGAAGCAGCCCAGTAGTAGGTTGAGGCCGTTGAGCACCGCCGCCGCAAGGAATGGTGCATGCAAGG
AGATGGCGCCCAACAGTCCCCCGGCCACGGGGCCTGCCACCATACCCACGCCGAAACAAGCGCTCATGAG
CCCGAAGTGGCGAGCCCGATCTTCCCCATCGGTGATGTCGGCGATATAGGCGCCAGCAACCGCACCTGTG
GCGCCGGTGATGCCGGCCACGATGCGTCCGGCGTAGAGGATCGAGATCTCGATCCCGCGAAATTAATACG
ACTCACTATAGGGAGACCACAACGGTTTCCCTCTAGTGCCGGCTCCGGAGAGCTCTTTAATTAAGCGGCC
GCCCTGCAGGACTCGAGTTCTAGAAATAATTTTGTTTAACTTTAAGAAGGAGATATACATATGAAATCTT
CTCACCATCACCATCACCATCACCATCACCATGGTTCTTCTATGAAAATCGAAGAAGGTAAACTGGTAAT
CTGGATTAACGGCGATAAAGGCTATAACGGTCTCGCTGAAGTCGGTAAGAAATTCGAGAAAGATACCGGA
ATTAAAGTCACCGTTGAGCATCCGGATAAACTGGAAGAGAAATTCCCACAGGTTGCGGCAACTGGCGATG
GCCCTGACATTATCTTCTGGGCACACGACCGCTTTGGTGGCTACGCTCAATCTGGCCTGTTGGCTGAAAT
CACCCCGGACAAAGCGTTCCAGGACAAGCTGTATCCGTTTACCTGGGATGCCGTACGTTACAACGGCAAG
CTGATTGCTTACCCGATCGCTGTTGAAGCGTTATCGCTGATTTATAACAAAGATCTGCTGCCGAACCCGC
CAAAAACCTGGGAAGAGATCCCGGCGCTGGATAAAGAACTGAAAGCGAAAGGTAAGAGCGCGCTGATGTT
CAACCTGCAAGAACCGTACTTCACCTGGCCGCTGATTGCTGCTGACGGGGGTTATGCGTTCAAGTATGAA
AACGGCAAGTACGACATTAAAGACGTGGGCGTGGATAACGCTGGCGCGAAAGCGGGTCTGACCTTCCTGG
TTGACCTGATTAAAAACAAACACATGAATGCAGACACCGATTACTCCATCGCAGAAGCTGCCTTTAATAA
AGGCGAAACAGCGATGACCATCAACGGCCCGTGGGCATGGTCCAACATCGACACCAGCAAAGTGAATTAT
GGTGTAACGGTACTGCCGACCTTCAAGGGTCAACCATCCAAACCGTTCGTTGGCGTGCTGAGCGCAGGTA
TTAACGCCGCCAGTCCGAACAAAGAGCTGGCAAAAGAGTTCCTCGAAAACTATCTGCTGACTGATGAAGG
TCTGGAAGCGGTTAATAAAGACAAACCGCTGGGTGCCGTAGCGCTGAAGTCTTACGAGGAAGAGTTGGCG
AAAGATCCACGTATTGCCGCCACTATGGAAAACGCCCAGAAAGGTGAAATCATGCCGAACATCCCGCAGA
TGTCCGCTTTCTGGTATGCCGTGCGTACTGCGGTGATCAACGCCGCCAGCGGTCGTCAGACTGTCGATGA
AGCCCTGAAAGACGCGCAGACTAATTCGAGCTCGAACAACAACAACAATAACAATAACAACAACCTCGGG
ATCGAGGAAAACCTGTACTTCCAATCCAATGCAATGTTATTTCAAGACTTTACTCACCTATACCCCTTAT
CAAAAACCGTGCGCTTTGAATTAAAGCCCATTGGTAAGACATTAGAGCATATCCATGCCAAAAACTTTTT
GAACCAAGATGAGACCATGGCGGACATGTACCAAAAGGTGAAGGCGATACTGGACGATTATCATCGTGAT
TTTATCGCTGATATGATGGGCGAAGTTAAGCTAACTAAGCTGGCAGAATTTTATGATGTGTATTTAAAAT
TTAGAAAAAATCCCAAAGACGATGGATTGCAAAAACAGCTAAAGGACTTGCAAGCAGTTTTAAGAAAAGA
GATTGTGAAGCCTATCGGTAATGGAGGAAAATACAAGGCGGGTTATGACCGCTTATTTGGGGCAAAGCTC
TTTAAGGACGGCAAAGAGCTTGGTGATTTGGCGAAATTTGTCATCGCCCAAGAGGGTGAGTCATCGCCAA
AGCTTGCTCACCTTGCCCATTTTGAGAAGTTTAGCACTTACTTTACTGGTTTTCATGACAACCGCAAAAA
CATGTACAGCGATGAGGATAAACACACCGCCATTGCCTATCGTCTGATTCATGAAAACTTACCACGCTTT
ATTGACAACCTACAAATACTGGCAACCATCAAACAAAAGCACTCGGCGTTGTATGACCAGATTATAAATG
AGCTGACTGCGAGTGGCTTGGATGTGTCGCTGGCAAGTCATCTGGACGGCTATCACAAGCTTTTAACCCA
AGAGGGTATCACGGCTTATAATACCCTGCTTGGCGGTATCAGTGGCGAGGCAGGTTCTCGCAAGATACAA
GGTATCAATGAGCTTATCAATAGTCATCACAACCAACATTGCCACAAATCCGAACGTATCGCCAAATTAC
GCCCCCTACACAAACAAATCCTAAGCGACGGCATGGGTGTGTCATTTTTGCCAAGCAAATTTGCCGATGA
TAGCGAAGTGTGTCAAGCGGTCAATGAATTTTACCGCCATTATGCTGATGTTTTTGCCAAGGTGCAAAGC
TTATTTGATGGGTTTGATGACTATCAAAAGGACGGCATTTATGTTGAGTATAAAAATTTAAATGAACTAT
CCAAGCAGGCATTTGGTGATTTTGCTTTGTTGGGTCGGGTGCTGGACGGCTATTATGTGGATGTGGTGAA
TCCAGAGTTTAATGAGAGATTTGCCAAAGCCAAAACCGACAATGCCAAAGCAAAACTGACAAAAGAAAAA
GACAAATTCATCAAAGGCGTGCATTCCTTGGCAAGCCTTGAGCAGGCGATAGAGCATTATACTGCTAGGC
ATGATGATGAGTCTGTGCAGGCGGGCAAACTTGGACAGTATTTCAAACACGGTCTGGCAGGCGTGGATAA
TCCAATCCAAAAAATACACAACAACCACAGCACCATTAAGGGTTTTTTGGAGCGTGAACGTCCAGCAGGC
GAGCGAGCATTGCCCAAAATTAAGTCAGACAAAAGCCCTGAAATCAGGCAACTAAAAGAGCTGCTAGACA
ATGCCCTAAATGTGGCGCATTTTGCCAAGTTATTAACGACCAAAACCACCCTACACAACCAGGACGGCAA
TTTTTATGGTGAGTTTGGGGCGTTGTATGATGAGCTTGCCAAGATTGCCACGCTTTATAACAAAGTGCGT
GATTATCTGTCGCAAAAGCCATTTAGCACCGAAAAATACAAATTAAACTTTGGCAATCCGACATTATTAA
ACGGGTGGGATTTGAATAAAGAAAAAGATAATTTTGGGGTTATCTTACAAAAAGACGGCTGTTATTATTT
GGCATTATTGGATAAAGCTCATAAAAAAGTATTTGATAATGCTCCAAATACAGGTAAAAGCGTTTATCAA
AAAATGATTTATAAATTATTGCCCGGACCTAATAAAATGCTACCCAAAGTATTTTTTGCCAAGAGTAATT
TGGATTATTATAACCCTTCTGCTGAACTACTGGATAAATATGCACAAGGCACGCACAAAAAAGGCGATAA
TTTTAATCTAAAAGACTGCCATGCGTTGATTGATTTTTTTAAGGCGGGTATTAATAAACATCCAGAATGG
CAACATTTTGGTTTTAAATTTTCACCAACCAGTAGCTATCAGGATTTGAGTGATTTTTATAGAGAAGTCG
AACCACAAGGCTATCAAGTAAAATTTGTGGATATCAACGCCGATTATATTAACGAGCTGGTTGAACAAGG
TCAGTTGTATTTATTCCAGATTTATAATAAAGATTTCTCGCCCAAGGCTCACGGTAAGCCCAATTTGCAT
ACTTTGTATTTTAAGGCGTTATTTAGCGAAGATAATCTTGTCAATCCAATTTATAAATTAAATGGTGAGG
CGGAGATATTTTATCGTAAGGCGTCTTTGGATATGAATGAAACTACCATTCATCGTGCAGGTGAGGTATT
AGAAAATAAAAATCCTGATAATCCAAAAAAGCGTCAATTTGTCTATGACATCATCAAAGATAAACGCTAT
ACCCAAGATAAGTTTATGCTACATGTGCCTATTACCATGAATTTTGGTGTGCAGGGCATGACGATTAAAG
AATTTAATAAAAAAGTTAATCAAAGCATACAGCAATATGATGAGGTGAATGTAATAGGCATAGACCGTGG
CGAGCGACATTTGCTATATCTGACAGTGATTAATAGCAAAGGCGAAATCTTAGAACAGCGTAGTCTCAAT
GACATCACTACCGCATCGGCAAATGGTACACAAATGACCACGCCTTATCATAAGATACTGGACAAGAGAG
AAATAGAACGCCTAAATGCTCGTGTCGGTTGGGGTGAGATTGAGACCATAAAAGAGCTAAAATCGGGCTA
TCTAAGCCATGTGGTACATCAAATCAGCCAGCTTATGCTTAAATATAATGCCATTGTGGTGTTAGAGGAT
TTAAATTTTGGGTTTAAGCGTGGTCGCTTTAAGGTGGAAAAACAAATTTACCAAAACTTTGAAAACGCTC
TAATCAAAAAGCTAAACCATTTGGTATTAAAAGATAAGGCAGATGATGAGATTGGCTCATATAAAAATGC
TCTGCAATTGACCAATAATTTTACTGATCTAAAAAGCATTGGCAAACAAACGGGCTTTTTATTCTATGTG
CCTGCATGGAATACCAGCAAAATAGACCCTGAAACGGGCTTTGTGGATTTGTTAAAACCACGTTATGAAA
ATATCGCTCAGTCGCAAGCGTTTTTTGGTAAATTTGATAAGATTTGTTATAACGCAGATAGGGGTTATTT
TGAATTTCATATTGATTATGCCAAATTTAATGACAAAGCCAAAAACTCTCGCCAAATATGGAAGATTTGC
TCGCATGGCGATAAACGCTATGTGTATGACAAAACCGCCAATCAAAATAAAGGGGCGACCATTGGTGTTA
ATGTCAATGATGAATTAAAATCGCTATTTACTCGCTATCACATCAATGACAAACAGCCAAATTTGGTTAT
GGATATTTGCCAAAATAACGATAAAGAATTTCATAAATCGCTGATGTATCTATTAAAGACATTGCTTGCA
TTACGATATAGTAACGCCAGTAGCGATGAAGATTTTATTTTATCGCCTGTGGCAAATGATGAGGGTGTGT
TTTTTAATTCGGCATTGGCGGATGATACACAGCCACAAAATGCGGATGCCAATGGGGCATATCATATCGC
ATTAAAGGGCTTATGGCTATTAAATGAACTAAAAAACAGTGATGATTTGAATAAAGTCAAACTTGCCATT
GACAATCAAACATGGTTAAACTTCGCTCAAAACCGCTAATAAATATTGGAAGTGGATAACGGATCCGCGA
TCGCGGCGCGCCACCTGGTGGCCGGCCGGTACCACGCGTGCGCGCTGATCCGGCTGCTAACAAAGCCCGA
AAGGAAGCTGAGTTGGCTGCTGCCACCGCTGAGCAATAACTAGCATAACCCCTTGGGGCCTCTAAACGGG
TCTTGAGGGGTTTTTTGCTGAAAGGAGGAACTATATCCGGATATCCACAGGACGGGTGTGGTCGCCATGA
TCGCGTAGTCGATAGTGGCTCCAAGTAGCGAAGCGAGCAGGACTGGGCGGCGGCCAAAGCGGTCGGACAG
TGCTCCGAGAACGGGTGCGCATAGAAATTGCATCAACGCATATAGCGCTAGCAGCACGCCATAGTGACTG
GCGATGCTGTCGGAATGGACGATATC
