Features (pLannotate 1.2.2; 16 found; start..end, strand, type, name):
    188..206     +  promoter       T7 promoter: promoter for bacteriophage T7 RNA polymerase
    295..317     +  RBS            RBS: efficient ribosome binding site from bacteriophage T7 gene 10 (Olins and Rangwala, 1989)
    337..366     +  CDS            10xHis: 10xHis affinity tag
    376..1476    +  CDS            MBP: maltose binding protein from E. coli; malE (mutated); This version of the gene does not encode a signal sequence, so MBP will remain in the cytosol.
   1531..1547    +  CDS            TEV site (fragment): tobacco etch virus (TEV) protease recognition and cleavage site
   5427..5476    +  CDS            SET1 (fragment): solubility-enhancement tag derived from T7 phage gene 10B
   5484..5531    +  terminator     T7 terminator: transcription terminator for bacteriophage T7 RNA polymerase
   5557..5849    -  CDS            TcR (fragment): tetracycline efflux protein; tet; confers resistance to tetracycline
   5897..5925    -  promoter       tet promoter: E. coli promoter for tetracycline efflux protein gene
   6038..6142    +  promoter       AmpR promoter: bla
   6143..7003    +  CDS            AmpR: β-lactamase; bla; confers resistance to ampicillin, carbenicillin, and related antibiotics
   7174..7762    +  rep_origin     ori: high-copy-number ColE1/pMB1/pBR322/pUC origin of replication
   7948..8087    -  misc_feature   bom: basis of mobility region from pBR322
   8189..8380    -  CDS            rop: Rop protein, which maintains plasmids at low copy number; rop
   8397..8777    +  CDS            YPB1_ECOLX: Protein predicted: Swiss-Prot protein existence level 4. From Escherichia coli.
   9019..166     -  CDS            TcR (fragment) (across the origin): tetracycline efflux protein; tet; confers resistance to tetracycline
>Addgene plasmid #115670 | pKEW336-MBP-TEV-MbCas12a-33362 | addgene full sequence | sequence record 226247 | Addgene NGS Result
TCCCCCGGCCACGGGGCCTGCCACCATACCCACGCCGAAACAAGCGCTCATGAGCCCGAAGTGGCGAGCC
CGATCTTCCCCATCGGTGATGTCGGCGATATAGGCGCCAGCAACCGCACCTGTGGCGCCGGTGATGCCGG
CCACGATGCGTCCGGCGTAGAGGATCGAGATCTCGATCCCGCGAAATTAATACGACTCACTATAGGGAGA
CCACAACGGTTTCCCTCTAGTGCCGGCTCCGGAGAGCTCTTTAATTAAGCGGCCGCCCTGCAGGACTCGA
GTTCTAGAAATAATTTTGTTTAACTTTAAGAAGGAGATATACATATGAAATCTTCTCACCATCACCATCA
CCATCACCATCACCATGGTTCTTCTATGAAAATCGAAGAAGGTAAACTGGTAATCTGGATTAACGGCGAT
AAAGGCTATAACGGTCTCGCTGAAGTCGGTAAGAAATTCGAGAAAGATACCGGAATTAAAGTCACCGTTG
AGCATCCGGATAAACTGGAAGAGAAATTCCCACAGGTTGCGGCAACTGGCGATGGCCCTGACATTATCTT
CTGGGCACACGACCGCTTTGGTGGCTACGCTCAATCTGGCCTGTTGGCTGAAATCACCCCGGACAAAGCG
TTCCAGGACAAGCTGTATCCGTTTACCTGGGATGCCGTACGTTACAACGGCAAGCTGATTGCTTACCCGA
TCGCTGTTGAAGCGTTATCGCTGATTTATAACAAAGATCTGCTGCCGAACCCGCCAAAAACCTGGGAAGA
GATCCCGGCGCTGGATAAAGAACTGAAAGCGAAAGGTAAGAGCGCGCTGATGTTCAACCTGCAAGAACCG
TACTTCACCTGGCCGCTGATTGCTGCTGACGGGGGTTATGCGTTCAAGTATGAAAACGGCAAGTACGACA
TTAAAGACGTGGGCGTGGATAACGCTGGCGCGAAAGCGGGTCTGACCTTCCTGGTTGACCTGATTAAAAA
CAAACACATGAATGCAGACACCGATTACTCCATCGCAGAAGCTGCCTTTAATAAAGGCGAAACAGCGATG
ACCATCAACGGCCCGTGGGCATGGTCCAACATCGACACCAGCAAAGTGAATTATGGTGTAACGGTACTGC
CGACCTTCAAGGGTCAACCATCCAAACCGTTCGTTGGCGTGCTGAGCGCAGGTATTAACGCCGCCAGTCC
GAACAAAGAGCTGGCAAAAGAGTTCCTCGAAAACTATCTGCTGACTGATGAAGGTCTGGAAGCGGTTAAT
AAAGACAAACCGCTGGGTGCCGTAGCGCTGAAGTCTTACGAGGAAGAGTTGGCGAAAGATCCACGTATTG
CCGCCACTATGGAAAACGCCCAGAAAGGTGAAATCATGCCGAACATCCCGCAGATGTCCGCTTTCTGGTA
TGCCGTGCGTACTGCGGTGATCAACGCCGCCAGCGGTCGTCAGACTGTCGATGAAGCCCTGAAAGACGCG
CAGACTAATTCGAGCTCGAACAACAACAACAATAACAATAACAACAACCTCGGGATCGAGGAAAACCTGT
ACTTCCAATCCAATGCAATGTTATTTCAAGACTTTACTCACCTATACCCCTTATCAAAAACCGTGCGCTT
TGAATTAAAGCCCATTGGTAAGACATTAGAGCATATCCATGCCAAAAACTTTTTGAACCAAGATGAGACC
ATGGCGGACATGTACCAAAAGGTGAAGGCGATACTGGACGATTATCATCGTGATTTTATCGCTGATATGA
TGGGCGAAGTTAAGCTAACTAAGCTGGCAGAATTTTATGATGTGTATTTAAAATTTAGAAAAAATCCCAA
AGACGATGGATTGCAAAAACAGCTAAAGGACTTGCAAGCAGTTTTAAGAAAAGAGATTGTGAAGCCTATC
GGTAATGGAGGAAAATACAAGGCGGGTTATGACCGCTTATTTGGGGCAAAGCTCTTTAAGGACGGCAAAG
AGCTTGGTGATTTGGCGAAATTTGTCATCGCCCAAGAGGGTGAGTCATCGCCAAAGCTTGCTCACCTTGC
CCATTTTGAGAAGTTTAGCACTTACTTTACTGGTTTTCATGACAACCGCAAAAACATGTACAGCGATGAG
GATAAACACACCGCCATTGCCTATCGTCTGATTCATGAAAACTTACCACGCTTTATTGACAACCTACAAA
TACTGGCAACCATCAAACAAAAGCACTCGGCGTTGTATGACCAGATTATAAATGAGCTGACTGCGAGTGG
CTTGGATGTGTCGCTGGCAAGTCATCTGGACGGCTATCACAAGCTTTTAACCCAAGAGGGTATCACGGCT
TATAATACCCTGCTTGGCGGTATCAGTGGCGAGGCAGGTTCTCGCAAGATACAAGGTATCAATGAGCTTA
TCAATAGTCATCACAACCAACATTGCCACAAATCCGAACGTATCGCCAAATTACGCCCCCTACACAAACA
AATCCTAAGCGACGGCATGGGTGTGTCATTTTTGCCAAGCAAATTTGCCGATGATAGCGAAGTGTGTCAA
GCGGTCAATGAATTTTACCGCCATTATGCTGATGTTTTTGCCAAGGTGCAAAGCTTATTTGATGGGTTTG
ATGACTATCAAAAGGACGGCATTTATGTTGAGTATAAAAATTTAAATGAACTATCCAAGCAGGCATTTGG
TGATTTTGCTTTGTTGGGTCGGGTGCTGGACGGCTATTATGTGGATGTGGTGAATCCAGAGTTTAATGAG
AGATTTGCCAAAGCCAAAACCGACAATGCCAAAGCAAAACTGACAAAAGAAAAAGACAAATTCATCAAAG
GCGTGCATTCCTTGGCAAGCCTTGAGCAGGCGATAGAGCATTATACTGCTAGGCATGATGATGAGTCTGT
GCAGGCGGGCAAACTTGGACAGTATTTCAAACACGGTCTGGCAGGCGTGGATAATCCAATCCAAAAAATA
CACAACAACCACAGCACCATTAAGGGTTTTTTGGAGCGTGAACGTCCAGCAGGCGAGCGAGCATTGCCCA
AAATTAAGTCAGACAAAAGCCCTGAAATCAGGCAACTAAAAGAGCTGCTAGACAATGCCCTAAATGTGGC
GCATTTTGCCAAGTTATTAACGACCAAAACCACCCTACACAACCAGGACGGCAATTTTTATGGTGAGTTT
GGGGCGTTGTATGATGAGCTTGCCAAGATTGCCACGCTTTATAACAAAGTGCGTGATTATCTGTCGCAAA
AGCCATTTAGCACCGAAAAATACAAATTAAACTTTGGCAATCCGACATTATTAAACGGGTGGGATTTGAA
TAAAGAAAAAGATAATTTTGGGGTTATCTTACAAAAAGACGGCTGTTATTATTTGGCATTATTGGATAAA
GCTCATAAAAAAGTATTTGATAATGCTCCAAATACAGGTAAAAGCGTTTATCAAAAAATGATTTATAAAT
TATTGCCCGGACCTAATAAAATGCTACCCAAAGTATTTTTTGCCAAGAGTAATTTGGATTATTATAACCC
TTCTGCTGAACTACTGGATAAATATGCACAAGGCACGCACAAAAAAGGCGATAATTTTAATCTAAAAGAC
TGCCATGCGTTGATTGATTTTTTTAAGGCGGGTATTAATAAACATCCAGAATGGCAACATTTTGGTTTTA
AATTTTCACCAACCAGTAGCTATCAGGATTTGAGTGATTTTTATAGAGAAGTCGAACCACAAGGCTATCA
AGTAAAATTTGTGGATATCAACGCCGATTATATTAACGAGCTGGTTGAACAAGGTCAGTTGTATTTATTC
CAGATTTATAATAAAGATTTCTCGCCCAAGGCTCACGGTAAGCCCAATTTGCATACTTTGTATTTTAAGG
CGTTATTTAGCGAAGATAATCTTGTCAATCCAATTTATAAATTAAATGGTGAGGCGGAGATATTTTATCG
TAAGGCGTCTTTGGATATGAATGAAACTACCATTCATCGTGCAGGTGAGGTATTAGAAAATAAAAATCCT
GATAATCCAAAAAAGCGTCAATTTGTCTATGACATCATCAAAGATAAACGCTATACCCAAGATAAGTTTA
TGCTACATGTGCCTATTACCATGAATTTTGGTGTGCAGGGCATGACGATTAAAGAATTTAATAAAAAAGT
TAATCAAAGCATACAGCAATATGATGAGGTGAATGTAATAGGCATAGACCGTGGCGAGCGACATTTGCTA
TATCTGACAGTGATTAATAGCAAAGGCGAAATCTTAGAACAGCGTAGTCTCAATGACATCACTACCGCAT
CGGCAAATGGTACACAAATGACCACGCCTTATCATAAGATACTGGACAAGAGAGAAATAGAACGCCTAAA
TGCTCGTGTCGGTTGGGGTGAGATTGAGACCATAAAAGAGCTAAAATCGGGCTATCTAAGCCATGTGGTA
CATCAAATCAGCCAGCTTATGCTTAAATATAATGCCATTGTGGTGTTAGAGGATTTAAATTTTGGGTTTA
AGCGTGGTCGCTTTAAGGTGGAAAAACAAATTTACCAAAACTTTGAAAACGCTCTAATCAAAAAGCTAAA
CCATTTGGTATTAAAAGATAAGGCAGATGATGAGATTGGCTCATATAAAAATGCTCTGCAATTGACCAAT
AATTTTACTGATCTAAAAAGCATTGGCAAACAAACGGGCTTTTTATTCTATGTGCCTGCATGGAATACCA
GCAAAATAGACCCTGAAACGGGCTTTGTGGATTTGTTAAAACCACGTTATGAAAATATCGCTCAGTCGCA
AGCGTTTTTTGGTAAATTTGATAAGATTTGTTATAACGCAGATAGGGGTTATTTTGAATTTCATATTGAT
TATGCCAAATTTAATGACAAAGCCAAAAACTCTCGCCAAATATGGAAGATTTGCTCGCATGGCGATAAAC
GCTATGTGTATGACAAAACCGCCAATCAAAATAAAGGGGCGACCATTGGTGTTAATGTCAATGATGAATT
AAAATCGCTATTTACTCGCTATCACATCAATGACAAACAGCCAAATTTGGTTATGGATATTTGCCAAAAT
AACGATAAAGAATTTCATAAATCGCTGATGTATCTATTAAAGACATTGCTTGCATTACGATATAGTAACG
CCAGTAGCGATGAAGATTTTATTTTATCGCCTGTGGCAAATGATGAGGGTGTGTTTTTTAATTCGGCATT
GGCGGATGATACACAGCCACAAAATGCGGATGCCAATGGGGCATATCATATCGCATTAAAGGGCTTATGG
CTATTAAATGAACTAAAAAACAGTGATGATTTGAATAAAGTCAAACTTGCCATTGACAATCAAACATGGT
TAAACTTCGCTCAAAACCGCTAATAAATATTGGAAGTGGATAACGGATCCGCGATCGCGGCGCGCCACCT
GGTGGCCGGCCGGTACCACGCGTGCGCGCTGATCCGGCTGCTAACAAAGCCCGAAAGGAAGCTGAGTTGG
CTGCTGCCACCGCTGAGCAATAACTAGCATAACCCCTTGGGGCCTCTAAACGGGTCTTGAGGGGTTTTTT
GCTGAAAGGAGGAACTATATCCGGATATCCACAGGACGGGTGTGGTCGCCATGATCGCGTAGTCGATAGT
GGCTCCAAGTAGCGAAGCGAGCAGGACTGGGCGGCGGCCAAAGCGGTCGGACAGTGCTCCGAGAACGGGT
GCGCATAGAAATTGCATCAACGCATATAGCGCTAGCAGCACGCCATAGTGACTGGCGATGCTGTCGGAAT
GGACGATATCCCGCAAGAGGCCCGGCAGTACCGGCATAACCAAGCCTATGCCTACAGCATCCAGGGTGAC
GGTGCCGAGGATGACGATGAGCGCATTGTTAGATTTCATACACGGTGCCTGACTGCGTTAGCAATTTAAC
TGTGATAAACTACCGCATTAAAGCTTATCGATGATAAGCTGTCAAACATGAGAATTCTTGAAGACGAAAG
GGCCTCGTGATACGCCTATTTTTATAGGTTAATGTCATGATAATAATGGTTTCTTAGACGTCAGGTGGCA
CTTTTCGGGGAAATGTGCGCGGAACCCCTATTTGTTTATTTTTCTAAATACATTCAAATATGTATCCGCT
CATGAGACAATAACCCTGATAAATGCTTCAATAACATTGAAAAAGGAAGAGTATGAGTATTCAACATTTC
CGTGTCGCCCTTATTCCCTTTTTTGCGGCATTTTGCCTTCCTGTTTTTGCTCACCCAGAAACGCTGGTGA
AAGTAAAAGATGCTGAAGATCAGTTGGGTGCACGAGTGGGTTACATCGAACTGGATCTCAACAGCGGTAA
GATCCTTGAGAGTTTTCGCCCCGAAGAACGTTTTCCAATGATGAGCACTTTTAAAGTTCTGCTATGTGGC
GCGGTATTATCCCGTGTTGACGCCGGGCAAGAGCAACTCGGTCGCCGCATACACTATTCTCAGAATGACT
TGGTTGAGTACTCACCAGTCACAGAAAAGCATCTTACGGATGGCATGACAGTAAGAGAATTATGCAGTGC
TGCCATAACCATGAGTGATAACACTGCGGCCAACTTACTTCTGACAACGATCGGAGGACCGAAGGAGCTA
ACCGCTTTTTTGCACAACATGGGGGATCATGTAACTCGCCTTGATCGTTGGGAACCGGAGCTGAATGAAG
CCATACCAAACGACGAGCGTGACACCACGATGCCTGCAGCAATGGCAACAACGTTGCGCAAACTATTAAC
TGGCGAACTACTTACTCTAGCTTCCCGGCAACAATTAATAGACTGGATGGAGGCGGATAAAGTTGCAGGA
CCACTTCTGCGCTCGGCCCTTCCGGCTGGCTGGTTTATTGCTGATAAATCTGGAGCCGGTGAGCGTGGGT
CTCGCGGTATCATTGCAGCACTGGGGCCAGATGGTAAGCCCTCCCGTATCGTAGTTATCTACACGACGGG
GAGTCAGGCAACTATGGATGAACGAAATAGACAGATCGCTGAGATAGGTGCCTCACTGATTAAGCATTGG
TAACTGTCAGACCAAGTTTACTCATATATACTTTAGATTGATTTAAAACTTCATTTTTAATTTAAAAGGA
TCTAGGTGAAGATCCTTTTTGATAATCTCATGACCAAAATCCCTTAACGTGAGTTTTCGTTCCACTGAGC
GTCAGACCCCGTAGAAAAGATCAAAGGATCTTCTTGAGATCCTTTTTTTCTGCGCGTAATCTGCTGCTTG
CAAACAAAAAAACCACCGCTACCAGCGGTGGTTTGTTTGCCGGATCAAGAGCTACCAACTCTTTTTCCGA
AGGTAACTGGCTTCAGCAGAGCGCAGATACCAAATACTGTCCTTCTAGTGTAGCCGTAGTTAGGCCACCA
CTTCAAGAACTCTGTAGCACCGCCTACATACCTCGCTCTGCTAATCCTGTTACCAGTGGCTGCTGCCAGT
GGCGATAAGTCGTGTCTTACCGGGTTGGACTCAAGACGATAGTTACCGGATAAGGCGCAGCGGTCGGGCT
GAACGGGGGGTTCGTGCACACAGCCCAGCTTGGAGCGAACGACCTACACCGAACTGAGATACCTACAGCG
TGAGCTATGAGAAAGCGCCACGCTTCCCGAAGGGAGAAAGGCGGACAGGTATCCGGTAAGCGGCAGGGTC
GGAACAGGAGAGCGCACGAGGGAGCTTCCAGGGGGAAACGCCTGGTATCTTTATAGTCCTGTCGGGTTTC
GCCACCTCTGACTTGAGCGTCGATTTTTGTGATGCTCGTCAGGGGGGCGGAGCCTATGGAAAAACGCCAG
CAACGCGGCCTTTTTACGGTTCCTGGCCTTTTGCTGGCCTTTTGCTCACATGTTCTTTCCTGCGTTATCC
CCTGATTCTGTGGATAACCGTATTACCGCCTTTGAGTGAGCTGATACCGCTCGCCGCAGCCGAACGACCG
AGCGCAGCGAGTCAGTGAGCGAGGAAGCGGAAGAGCGCCTGATGCGGTATTTTCTCCTTACGCATCTGTG
CGGTATTTCACACCGCAATGGTGCACTCTCAGTACAATCTGCTCTGATGCCGCATAGTTAAGCCAGTATA
CACTCCGCTATCGCTACGTGACTGGGTCATGGCTGCGCCCCGACACCCGCCAACACCCGCTGACGCGCCC
TGACGGGCTTGTCTGCTCCCGGCATCCGCTTACAGACAAGCTGTGACCGTCTCCGGGAGCTGCATGTGTC
AGAGGTTTTCACCGTCATCACCGAAACGCGCGAGGCAGCTGCGGTAAAGCTCATCAGCGTGGTCGTGAAG
CGATTCACAGATGTCTGCCTGTTCATCCGCGTCCAGCTCGTTGAGTTTCTCCAGAAGCGTTAATGTCTGG
CTTCTGATAAAGCGGGCCATGTTAAGGGCGGTTTTTTCCTGTTTGGTCACTGATGCCTCCGTGTAAGGGG
GATTTCTGTTCATGGGGGTAATGATACCGATGAAACGAGAGAGGATGCTCACGATACGGGTTACTGATGA
TGAACATGCCCGGTTACTGGAACGTTGTGAGGGTAAACAACTGGCGGTATGGATGCGGCGGGACCAGAGA
AAAATCACTCAGGGTCAATGCCAGCGCTTCGTTAATACAGATGTAGGTGTTCCACAGGGTAGCCAGCAGC
ATCCTGCGATGCAGATCCGGAACATAATGGTGCAGGGCGCTGACTTCCGCGTTTCCAGACTTTACGAAAC
ACGGAAACCGAAGACCATTCATGTTGTTGCTCAGGTCGCAGACGTTTTGCAGCAGCAGTCGCTTCACGTT
CGCTCGCGTATCGGTGATTCATTCTGCTAACCAGTAAGGCAACCCCGCCAGCCTAGCCGGGTCCTCAACG
ACAGGAGCACGATCATGCGCACCCGTGGCCAGGACCCAACGCTGCCCGAGATGCGCCGCGTGCGGCTGCT
GGAGATGGCGGACGCGATGGATATGTTCTGCCAAGGGTTGGTTTGCGCATTCACAGTTCTCCGCAAGAAT
TGATTGGCTCCAATTCTTGGAGTGGTGAATCCGTTAGCGAGGTGCCGCCGGCTTCCATTCAGGTCGAGGT
GGCCCGGCTCCATGCACCGCGACGCAACGCGGGGAGGCAGACAAGGTATAGGGCGGCGCCTACAATCCAT
GCCAACCCGTTCCATGTGCTCGCCGAGGCGGCATAAATCGCCGTGACGATCAGCGGTCCAATGATCGAAG
TTAGGCTGGTAAGAGCCGCGAGCGATCCTTGAAGCTGTCCCTGATGGTCGTCATCTACCTGCCTGGACAG
CATGGCCTGCAACGCGGGCATCCCGATGCCGCCGGAAGCGAGAAGAATCATAATGGGGAAGGCCATCCAG
CCTCGCGTCGCGAACGCCAGCAAGACGTAGCCCAGCGCGTCGGCCGCCATGCCGGCGATAATGGCCTGCT
TCTCGCCGAAACGTTTGGTGGCGGGACCAGTGACGAAGGCTTGAGCGAGGGCGTGCAAGATTCCGAATAC
CGCAAGCGACAGGCCGATCATCGTCGCGCTCCAGCGAAAGCGGTCCTCGCCGAAAATGACCCAGAGCGCT
GCCGGCACCTGTCCTACGAGTTGCATGATAAAGAAGACAGTCATAAGTGCGGCGACGATAGTCATGCCCC
GCGCCCACCGGAAGGAGCTGACTGGGTTGAAGGCTCTCAAGGGCATCGGTCGACGCTCTCCCTTATGCGA
CTCCTGCATTAGGAAGCAGCCCAGTAGTAGGTTGAGGCCGTTGAGCACCGCCGCCGCAAGGAATGGTGCA
TGCAAGGAGATGGCGCCCAACAG
